Addgene plasmid #229832: pME-MCS (JDW 455)
Purpose: A gateway compatible middle entry clone containing an MCS (mutiple cloning site).
Depositing lab: Joshua Wythe. Depositing organization: University of Virginia. Publication: Multisite Assembly of Gateway Induced Clones (MAGIC): a flexible cloning toolbox with diverse applications in vertebrate model systems. Gillespie W, Zhang Y, Ruiz OE, Cerda J, Ortiz-Guzman J, Turner WD, Largoza G, Sherman M, Mosser LE, Fujimoto E, Chien CB, Kwan KM, Arenkiel BR, Devine WP, Wythe JD. bioRxiv [Preprint]. 2024 Jul 13:2024.07.13.603267. doi: 10.1101/2024.07.13.603267. PubMed 39026881.
Backbone
  Vector backbone: pDONR221
  Vector type: Gateway entry clone
Growth in bacteria
  Bacterial resistance: Kanamycin, 50 μg/mL
  Growth temperature: 37°C
  Growth strain: NEB Stable
  Copy number: High Copy
Gene/Insert
  Gene/Insert name: attL1/L2 flanked MCS
  Species: Synthetic
  Cloning method: Restriction Enzyme; 5′ cloning site unknown (unknown if destroyed)
Terms and licenses: Academic/Nonprofit Terms; Industry Terms: Not Available to Industry
Depositor comments: Please visit https://doi.org/10.1101/2024.07.13.603267 for bioRxiv preprint.
How to cite: pME-MCS (JDW 455) was a gift from Joshua Wythe (Addgene plasmid # 229832 ; http://n2t.net/addgene:229832 ; RRID:Addgene_229832)
