[The description below was written by a language model from this plasmid's Addgene catalogue record and pLannotate feature annotations shown in this document.]
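Description:
pME-MCS (JDW 455) is a small (about 2.6 kb) Gateway middle entry clone built on the pDONR221 backbone. It is intended as a cloning intermediate rather than an expression vector. It is propagated in E. coli from a high-copy ColE1/pUC-type origin and selected with kanamycin through the KanR aminoglycoside phosphotransferase gene. The annotated sequence also shows the usual pDONR-derived backbone elements. These include rrnB T1 and T2 transcription terminators upstream of the recombination cassette, which insulate it from read-through transcription, and a T7 promoter just outside attL2. Short remnants annotated as lacI and lacZα are fragments and are not functional genes.

The payload is a synthetic multiple cloning site flanked by attL1 and attL2 sites. In the feature table only about 50 nucleotides separate the two att sites, consistent with a compact polylinker and no coding sequence, promoter or reporter between them. The record does not list the individual restriction sites in the MCS. The design lets a user insert a gene or element of interest by conventional restriction cloning instead of a BP reaction, generating a custom attL1/attL2 middle entry clone. That clone can then be combined by LR Clonase recombination with 5′ and 3′ entry clones and a destination vector in multisite Gateway assembly. The unmodified plasmid can also serve as an essentially empty middle-position filler in such assemblies. It belongs to a multisite Gateway toolkit described for building constructs for vertebrate model systems.
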