Features (pLannotate 1.2.2; 9 found; start..end, strand, type, name):
    121..213     +  CDS            lacI (fragment): lac repressor; lacI; The lac repressor binds to the lac operator to inhibit transcription in E. coli. This inhibition can be relieved by adding lactose or isopropyl-β-D-thiogalactopyranoside (IPTG).
    268..295     -  terminator     rrnB T2 terminator: transcription terminator T2 from the E. coli rrnB gene
    427..470     +  terminator     rrnB T1 terminator: Escherichia coli rrnB; transcription terminator T1 from the E. coli rrnB gene
    517..553     -  CDS            lacZα (fragment): LacZα fragment of β-galactosidase; lacZ fragment
    569..668     +  protein_bind   attL1: mutant version of attL; recombination site for the Gateway® LR reaction LR Clonase™
    719..818     -  protein_bind   attL2: mutant version of attL; recombination site for the Gateway® LR reaction LR Clonase™
    836..854     -  promoter       T7 promoter: promoter for bacteriophage T7 RNA polymerase
    988..1797    +  CDS            KanR: aminoglycoside phosphotransferase; aph(3')-Ia; confers resistance to kanamycin in bacteria or G418 (Geneticin®) in eukaryotes
   1944..2532    +  rep_origin     ori: high-copy-number ColE1/pMB1/pBR322/pUC origin of replication
>Addgene plasmid #229832 | pME-MCS (JDW 455) | addgene full sequence | sequence record 460677 | Addgene NGS Result
CTTTCCTGCGTTATCCCCTGATTCTGTGGATAACCGTATTACCGCCTTTGAGTGAGCTGATACCGCTCGC
CGCAGCCGAACGACCGAGCGCAGCGAGTCAGTGAGCGAGGAAGCGGAAGAGCGCCCAATACGCAAACCGC
CTCTCCCCGCGCGTTGGCCGATTCATTAATGCAGCTGGCACGACAGGTTTCCCGACTGGAAAGCGGGCAG
TGAGCGCAACGCAATTAATACGCGTACCGCTAGCCAGGAAGAGTTTGTAGAAACGCAAAAAGGCCATCCG
TCAGGATGGCCTTCTGCTTAGTTTGATGCCTGGCAGTTTATGGCGGGCGTCCTGCCCGCCACCCTCCGGG
CCGTTGCTTCACAACGTTCAAATCCGCTCCCGGCGGATTTGTCCTACTCAGGAGAGCGTTCACCGACAAA
CAACAGATAAAACGAAAGGCCCAGTCTTCCGACTGAGCCTTTCGTTTTATTTGATGCCTGGCAGTTCCCT
ACTCTCGCGTTAACGCTAGCATGGATGTTTTCCCAGTCACGACGTTGTAAAACGACGGCCAGTCTTAAGC
TCGGGCCCCAAATAATGATTTTATTTTGACTGATAGTGACCTGTTCGTTGCAACAAATTGATGAGCAATG
CTTTTTTATAATGCCAACTTTGTACAAAAAAGCAGGCTGAATTCGTCGACGGATCCGGTACCCCCGGGGC
GGCCGCCTCGAGGAATTCACCCAGCTTTCTTGTACAAAGTTGGCATTATAAGAAAGCATTGCTTATCAAT
TTGTTGCAACGAACAGGTCACTATCAGTCAAAATAAAATCATTATTTGCCATCCAGCTGATATCCCCTAT
AGTGAGTCGTATTACATGGTCATAGCTGTTTCCTGGCAGCTCTGGCCCGTGTCTCAAAATCTCTGATGTT
ACATTGCACAAGATAAAAATATATCATCATGAACAATAAAACTGTCTGCTTACATAAACAGTAATACAAG
GGGTGTTATGAGCCATATTCAACGGGAAACGTCGAGGCCGCGATTAAATTCCAACATGGATGCTGATTTA
TATGGGTATAAATGGGCTCGCGATAATGTCGGGCAATCAGGTGCGACAATCTATCGCTTGTATGGGAAGC
CCGATGCGCCAGAGTTGTTTCTGAAACATGGCAAAGGTAGCGTTGCCAATGATGTTACAGATGAGATGGT
CAGACTAAACTGGCTGACGGAATTTATGCCTCTTCCGACCATCAAGCATTTTATCCGTACTCCTGATGAT
GCATGGTTACTCACCACTGCGATCCCCGGAAAAACAGCATTCCAGGTATTAGAAGAATATCCTGATTCAG
GTGAAAATATTGTTGATGCGCTGGCAGTGTTCCTGCGCCGGTTGCATTCGATTCCTGTTTGTAATTGTCC
TTTTAACAGCGATCGCGTATTTCGTCTCGCTCAGGCGCAATCACGAATGAATAACGGTTTGGTTGATGCG
AGTGATTTTGATGACGAGCGTAATGGCTGGCCTGTTGAACAAGTCTGGAAAGAAATGCATAAACTTTTGC
CATTCTCACCGGATTCAGTCGTCACTCATGGTGATTTCTCACTTGATAACCTTATTTTTGACGAGGGGAA
ATTAATAGGTTGTATTGATGTTGGACGAGTCGGAATCGCAGACCGATACCAGGATCTTGCCATCCTATGG
AACTGCCTCGGTGAGTTTTCTCCTTCATTACAGAAACGGCTTTTTCAAAAATATGGTATTGATAATCCTG
ATATGAATAAATTGCAGTTTCATTTGATGCTCGATGAGTTTTTCTAATCAGAATTGGTTAATTGGTTGTA
ACACTGGCAGAGCATTACGCTGACTTGACGGGACGGCGCAAGCTCATGACCAAAATCCCTTAACGTGAGT
TACGCGTCGTTCCACTGAGCGTCAGACCCCGTAGAAAAGATCAAAGGATCTTCTTGAGATCCTTTTTTTC
TGCGCGTAATCTGCTGCTTGCAAACAAAAAAACCACCGCTACCAGCGGTGGTTTGTTTGCCGGATCAAGA
GCTACCAACTCTTTTTCCGAAGGTAACTGGCTTCAGCAGAGCGCAGATACCAAATACTGTTCTTCTAGTG
TAGCCGTAGTTAGGCCACCACTTCAAGAACTCTGTAGCACCGCCTACATACCTCGCTCTGCTAATCCTGT
TACCAGTGGCTGCTGCCAGTGGCGATAAGTCGTGTCTTACCGGGTTGGACTCAAGACGATAGTTACCGGA
TAAGGCGCAGCGGTCGGGCTGAACGGGGGGTTCGTGCACACAGCCCAGCTTGGAGCGAACGACCTACACC
GAACTGAGATACCTACAGCGTGAGCTATGAGAAAGCGCCACGCTTCCCGAAGGGAGAAAGGCGGACAGGT
ATCCGGTAAGCGGCAGGGTCGGAACAGGAGAGCGCACGAGGGAGCTTCCAGGGGGAAACGCCTGGTATCT
TTATAGTCCTGTCGGGTTTCGCCACCTCTGACTTGAGCGTCGATTTTTGTGATGCTCGTCAGGGGGGCGG
AGCCTATGGAAAAACGCCAGCAACGCGGCCTTTTTACGGTTCCTGGCCTTTTGCTGGCCTTTTGCTCACA
TGTT
